>Addgene plasmid #78818 | pcDNA3-FLAG-RIPK3 S199A | addgene partial sequence | sequence record 149806 | CMV-F 5'-CGCAAATGGGCGGTAGGCGTG-3'
TAGCGAGCTCTCTGGCTACTAGAGAACCCACTGCTTACTGGCTTATCGAAATTAATACGACTCACTATAG
GGAGACCCAAGCTTGCCGCCACCATGGATTACAAGGATGACGACGATAAGAGCGCGGGCGGATCCGAATT
CTGCAGATATCCATCACACTGGCGGCCGCTCGAGATGTCGTGCGTCAAGTTATGGCCCAGCGGTGCCCCC
GCCCCCTTGGTGTCCATCGAGGAACTGGAGAACCAGGAGCTCGTCGGCAAAGGCGGGTTCGGCACAGTGT
TCCGGGCGCAACATAGGAAGTGGGGCTACGATGTGGCGGTCAAGATCGTAAACTCGAAGGCGATATCCAG
GGAGGTCAAGGCCATGGCAAGTCTGGATAACGAATTCGTGCTGCGCCTAGAAGGGGTTATCGAGAAGGTG
AACTGGGACCAAGATCCCAAGCCGGCTCTGGTGACTAAATTCATGGAGAACGGCTCCTTGTCGGGGCTGC
TGCAGTCCCAGTGCCCTCGGCCCTGGCCGCTCCTTTGCCGCCTGCTGAAAGAAGTGGTGCTTGGGATGTT
TTACCTGCACGACCAGAACCCGGTGCTCCTGCACCGGGACCTCAAGCCATCCAACGTCCTGCTGGACCCA
GAGCTGCACGTCAAGCTGGCAGATTTTGGCCTGTCCACATTTCAGGGAGGCTCACAGTCAGGGACAGGGT
CCGGGGAGCCAGGGGGCACCCTGGGCTACTTGGCCCCAGAACTGTTTGTTAACGTAAACCGGAAGGCCGC
CACAGCCAGTGACGTCTACAGCTTCGGGATCCTAATGTGGGCAGTGCTTG
