>Addgene plasmid #78818 | pcDNA3-FLAG-RIPK3 S199A | addgene partial sequence | sequence record 149808 | BGH-rev 5'-TAGAAGGCACAGTCGAGG-3'
TAGAATAGGGCCCTTATTTCCCGCTATGATTATACCAACCCTGTGGCCTGCTCCAGGCTTCAGGATCTTT
AGGGCCTTCTTGCGAACCTACTGGTGGGGGGTGCTGCAAGCCCCTCCCCTTGCCCGAAGGTGCCAAGCCC
CATGTGGGCAAGGCAGTTGTCTGTTGCATAGTCAAGTAGTTGTTGTCTCCAACTTGCACCCCAGAGCAGT
TGTATATGTTAACGAGCGGTCGCCCTGTTACTGGATTTGGCTCCGGGGTCCTGCAGGACCAGTTCATGCC
TTGTCTCTCAGCCCCCTGATTCCCTCGGGGTCCAGGACTTGGTGTTCCAGTTGAGGTAGGGCTGGGCATC
TGGTTTCTGAAAGTTGAGGTCTCTGGAGTCTGGGGAGGTTGGGCCATCGAATCTGAAGATGTGCCTGCTG
TCCAGGCTTGTGGAACCTGCTCCTCTTGTGCCCTGCTCCTCTTGGTAAGGCTCGGGCATTTTTTAGGAAC
AGAGCTGGGAGGCTCCTCTAGATTCAGTTTGTTTAGCCACTCAGAAACCATGACATCATTACGAGAGTGC
TGGTTTTCTATGGTTCTCCTAAAGCCATCCATTTCTGTCCCTCCTTGGCCTGACTCTGGGATAGAAAATC
TCCTATTGCTGCTCCTGAGCTGAGACAGGAAATCCTTTACCGTGGAGACAGCAGCATTCATATTGTTCTC
CACCATCTGGAAGACTTCATCAGTTTTTGGTAGGCATTCCTGGAAGGAGGGTCTGTCCTTGGGCTCACTG
CTCCAGCAGAGCTGCATTAGCTCCTTCAGTCCTTCTAAGCCGG
