[The description below was written by a language model from this plasmid's Addgene catalogue record.]
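Description:
pcDNA3-FLAG-RIPK3 S199A is a mammalian expression plasmid built on a pcDNA3-FLAG backbone and designed to overexpress a point mutant of human RIPK3 (receptor-interacting serine/threonine kinase 3, also known as RIP3) in mammalian cells. It is propagated in E. coli as a high-copy plasmid under ampicillin selection. No feature table or plasmid size is provided. Other backbone elements, such as any mammalian selection marker or the specific replication origins, are therefore not documented here, and the restriction sites used to insert the gene are listed as unknown.

The insert is the human RIPK3 coding sequence carrying the S199A substitution, in which serine 199 is replaced with alanine, a residue that cannot be phosphorylated. Transcription is driven by the CMV promoter, a strong constitutive promoter widely used for transient or stable overexpression in mammalian cells. The listed 3′ sequencing primer (BGHrev) suggests the insert lies upstream of a bovine growth hormone polyadenylation region, as is usual for pcDNA3-type vectors, although this element is not recorded explicitly. A FLAG epitope supplied by the backbone is fused to the N terminus of RIPK3, allowing detection by immunoblotting or immunofluorescence and recovery by immunoprecipitation with anti-FLAG antibodies.

RIPK3 is a central kinase in necroptosis, and the plasmid comes from a study of RIPK3 ubiquitylation and lysosome-dependent degradation controlled by CHIP. The construct would typically be compared with wild-type FLAG-RIPK3 to test how serine 199 contributes to RIPK3 function, although the record does not state the specific functional consequence of the mutation.
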