Addgene plasmid #78818: pcDNA3-FLAG-RIPK3 S199A
Purpose: To overexpress RIPK3 S199A in Mammalian Cells
Depositing lab: Jaewhan Song. Depositing organization: Yonsei University. Publication: CHIP controls necroptosis through ubiquitylation- and lysosome-dependent degradation of RIPK3. Seo J, Lee EW, Sung H, Seong D, Dondelinger Y, Shin J, Jeong M, Lee HK, Kim JH, Han SY, Lee C, Seong JK, Vandenabeele P, Song J. Nat Cell Biol. 2016 Mar;18(3):291-302. doi: 10.1038/ncb3314. Epub 2016 Feb 22. PubMed 26900751.
Backbone
  Vector backbone: pcDNA3-FLAG
  Vector type: Mammalian Expression
Growth in bacteria
  Bacterial resistance: Ampicillin, 100 μg/mL
  Growth temperature: 37°C
  Growth strain: DH5alpha
  Copy number: High Copy
Gene/Insert
  Gene/Insert name: RIPK3
  Species: H. sapiens (human)
  Mutation: S199A
  Entrez Gene: RIPK3 (a.k.a. RIP3)
  Promoter: CMV
  Tag / fusion protein: FLAG (N terminal on backbone)
  Cloning method: Restriction Enzyme; 5′ cloning site unknown (unknown if destroyed); 3′ cloning site unknown (unknown if destroyed)
  Sequencing primers: 5′ CMV-F; 3′ BGHrev
Terms and licenses: Academic/Nonprofit Terms; Industry Terms: Not Available to Industry
How to cite: pcDNA3-FLAG-RIPK3 S199A was a gift from Jaewhan Song (Addgene plasmid # 78818 ; http://n2t.net/addgene:78818 ; RRID:Addgene_78818)
